Addgene plasmid #87727: pCMV-Tag/S44L with 5'UTR
Purpose: Expresses S44L spastin M1 and M87 in mammalian cells
Depositing lab: Peter Baas. Depositing organization: Drexel University. Publication: Evaluation of loss of function as an explanation for SPG4-based hereditary spastic paraplegia. Solowska JM, Garbern JY, Baas PW. Hum Mol Genet. 2010 Jul 15;19(14):2767-79. doi: 10.1093/hmg/ddq177. Epub 2010 Apr 29. PubMed 20430936.
Backbone
  Vector backbone: pCMV-Tag
  Backbone manufacturer: Stratagene
  Backbone size w/o insert (bp): 4300
  Vector type: Mammalian Expression
  Selectable markers: Neomycin (select with G418)
Growth in bacteria
  Bacterial resistance: Kanamycin, 50 μg/mL
  Growth temperature: 37°C
  Growth strain: DH5alpha
  Copy number: Unknown
Gene/Insert
  Gene/Insert name: SPAST
  Species: H. sapiens (human)
  Insert size (bp): 2027
  Mutation: S44L
  GenBank ID: NM_014946
  Entrez Gene: SPAST (a.k.a. ADPSP, FSP2, SPG4)
  Promoter: pCMV
  Cloning method: Restriction Enzyme; 5′ cloning site EcoICRI (destroyed during cloning); 3′ cloning site BamHI (destroyed during cloning)
  Sequencing primers: 5′ T3; 3′ T7
Terms and licenses: Academic/Nonprofit Terms; Industry Terms: Not Available to Industry
Depositor comments: Cloning of spastin cDNA into pCMV-Tag EcoICRI and BamHI sites removed myc tag. To detect spastin, use an anti-spastin antibody.
How to cite: pCMV-Tag/S44L with 5'UTR was a gift from Peter Baas (Addgene plasmid # 87727 ; http://n2t.net/addgene:87727 ; RRID:Addgene_87727)
