[The description below was written by a language model from this plasmid's Addgene catalogue record and pLannotate feature annotations shown in this document.]
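Description:
pCMV-Tag/S44L with 5'UTR is a mammalian expression plasmid built on the Stratagene pCMV-Tag backbone, carrying a roughly 2 kb human SPAST (spastin, SPG4) cDNA with the S44L substitution. The insert sits downstream of the human cytomegalovirus immediate early enhancer and promoter and is followed by an SV40 polyadenylation signal. T3 and T7 phage promoters flank the cloning region and serve as sequencing primer sites. In the annotated 6.4 kb sequence, the spastin coding region begins about 250 nt after the T3 promoter, which fits the retention of native 5' untranslated sequence indicated by the name. According to the record, the construct expresses both the M1 and M87 spastin isoforms, which are conventionally understood as products of alternative translation start sites within the same transcript. Cloning into the EcoICRI and BamHI sites destroyed both sites and removed the vector's myc tag. The protein is therefore untagged and has to be detected with an anti-spastin antibody.

For propagation, the plasmid has a high-copy ColE1/pUC-type origin and an f1 origin for single-stranded DNA production. A single NeoR/KanR (Tn5 aminoglycoside phosphotransferase) gene is preceded by tandem bacterial (bla) and SV40 early promoters and ends with the HSV TK polyadenylation signal. This gives kanamycin resistance in E. coli and G418 selection in mammalian cells. The short fragments annotated as lacZα, SV40 small t intron and large T antigen, ble and bGH poly(A) are backbone remnants rather than functional elements.

The associated work concerns whether loss of function explains SPG4-based hereditary spastic paraplegia. That context suggests the plasmid is used to study how the S44L variant behaves when both spastin isoforms are expressed in cultured mammalian cells.
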