Features (pLannotate 1.2.2; 19 found; start..end, strand, type, name):
      1..304     +  enhancer       CMV enhancer: human cytomegalovirus immediate early enhancer
    305..508     +  promoter       CMV promoter: human cytomegalovirus (CMV) immediate early promoter
    554..572     +  promoter       T3 promoter: promoter for bacteriophage T3 RNA polymerase
    823..2670    +  CDS            SPAST: SPAST_HUMAN - Also known as ADPSP, FSP2, KIAA1083 From Homo sapiens (Human).
   2726..2796    +  misc_feature   MCS (fragment): pBluescript multiple cloning site
   2836..2854    -  promoter       T7 promoter: promoter for bacteriophage T7 RNA polymerase
   2864..2903    +  CDS            lacZα (fragment): LacZα fragment of β-galactosidase; lacZ fragment
   2913..2968    +  intron         small t intron (fragment): SV40 (simian virus 40) small t antigen intron
   2968..3105    +  CDS            large T antigen (fragment): large T antigen from SV40 (simian virus 40)
   3128..3249    +  polyA_signal   SV40 poly(A) signal: SV40 polyadenylation signal
   3283..3711    -  rep_origin     f1 ori (sequence partly withheld): f1 bacteriophage origin of replication; arrow indicates direction of (+) strand synthesis
   3738..3840    +  promoter       AmpR promoter: bla
   3844..4201    +  promoter       SV40 promoter: SV40 enhancer and early promoter
   4236..5030    +  CDS            NeoR/KanR: aminoglycoside phosphotransferase from Tn5; aph(3')-II (or nptII); confers resistance to neomycin, kanamycin, and G418 (Geneticin®)
   5051..5203    +  CDS            ble (fragment): BLE_KLEPN - Experimental evidence at protein level: Swiss-Prot protein existence level 1. Binding protein with a strong affinity to the bleomycin family of antibiotics. Binds to CL990; an antimitotic-antibiotic compound. From Klebsiella pneumoniae.
   5262..5309    +  polyA_signal   HSV TK poly(A) signal: herpes simplex virus thymidine kinase polyadenylation signal (Cole and Stacy, 1985)
   5400..5416    -  polyA_signal   bGH poly(A) signal (fragment): bovine growth hormone polyadenylation signal
   5638..6226    +  rep_origin     ori: high-copy-number ColE1/pMB1/pBR322/pUC origin of replication
   6341..6400    +  enhancer       CMV enhancer (fragment): human cytomegalovirus immediate early enhancer
>Addgene plasmid #87727 | pCMV-Tag/S44L with 5'UTR | addgene full sequence | sequence record 173637 | Addgene NGS Result
CGTTACATAACTTACGGTAAATGGCCCGCCTGGCTGACCGCCCAACGACCCCCGCCCATTGACGTCAATA
ATGACGTATGTTCCCATAGTAACGCCAATAGGGACTTTCCATTGACGTCAATGGGTGGAGTATTTACGGT
AAACTGCCCACTTGGCAGTACATCAAGTGTATCATATGCCAAGTACGCCCCCTATTGACGTCAATGACGG
TAAATGGCCCGCCTGGCATTATGCCCAGTACATGACCTTATGGGACTTTCCTACTTGGCAGTACATCTAC
GTATTAGTCATCGCTATTACCATGGTGATGCGGTTTTGGCAGTACATCAATGGGCGTGGATAGCGGTTTG
ACTCACGGGGATTTCCAAGTCTCCACCCCATTGACGTCAATGGGAGTTTGTTTTGGCACCAAAATCAACG
GGACTTTCCAAAATGTCGTAACAACTCCGCCCCATTGACGCAAATGGGCGGTAGGCGTGTACGGTGGGAG
GTCTATATAAGCAGAGCTGGTTTAGTGAACCGTCAGATCCGCTAGCGATTACGCCAAGCTCGAAATTAAC
CCTCACTAAAGGGAACAAAAGCTGGAGGACCCACGCGTCCGGGCCCGAGCCACCGACTGCAGGAGGAGAA
GGGGTTGTGCTCCTGGCCGAGGAAGGAGAAAGGGGCGGGGCCGGCGGGCAGCGTGCGGCAGTGCGGAGCT
CCTGAGACCGGCGGGCACACGGGGGTCTGTGGCCCCCGCCGTAGCAGTGGCTGCCGCCGTCGCTTGGTTC
CCGTCGGTCTGCGGGAGGCGGGTTATGGCGGCGGCGGCAGTGAGAGCTGTGAATGAATTCTCCGGGTGGA
CGAGGGAAGAAGAAAGGCTCCGGCGGCGCCAGCAACCCGGTGCCTCCCAGGCCTCCGCCCCCTTGCCTGG
CCCCCGCCCCTCCCGCCGCCGGGCCGGCCCCTCCGCCCGAGTTGCCGCATAAGCGGAACCTGTACTATTT
CTCCTACCCGCTGTTTGTAGGCTTCGCGCTGCTGCGTTTGGTCGCCTTCCACCTGGGGCTCCTCTTCGTG
TGGCTCTGCCAGCGCTTCTCCCGCGCCCTCATGGCAGCCAAGAGGAGCTCCGGGGCCGCGCCAGCACCTG
CCTCGGCCTCGGCCCCGGCGCCGGTGCCGGGCGGCGAGGCCGAGCGCGTCCGAGTCTTCCACAAACAGGC
CTTCGAGTACATCTCCATTGCCCTGCGCATCGATGAGGATGAGAAAGCAGGACAGAAGGAGCAAGCTGTG
GAATGGTATAAGAAAGGTATTGAAGAACTGGAAAAAGGAATAGCTGTTATAGTTACAGGACAAGGTGAAC
AGTGTGAAAGAGCTAGACGCCTTCAAGCTAAAATGATGACTAATTTGGTTATGGCCAAGGACCGCTTACA
ACTTCTAGAGAAGATGCAACCAGTTTTGCCATTTTCCAAGTCACAAACGGACGTCTATAATGACAGTACT
AACTTGGCATGCCGCAATGGACATCTCCAGTCAGAAAGTGGAGCTGTTCCAAAAAGAAAAGACCCCTTAA
CACACACTAGTAATTCACTGCCTCGTTCAAAAACAGTTATGAAAACTGGATCTGCAGGCCTTTCAGGCCA
CCATAGAGCACCTAGTTACAGTGGTTTATCCATGGTTTCTGGAGTGAAACAGGGATCTGGTCCTGCTCCT
ACCACTCATAAGGGTACTCCGAAAACAAATAGGACAAATAAACCTTCTACCCCTACAACTGCTACTCGTA
AGAAAAAAGACTTGAAGAATTTTAGGAATGTGGACAGCAACCTTGCTAACCTTATAATGAATGAAATTGT
GGACAATGGAACAGCTGTTAAATTTGATGATATAGCTGGTCAAGACTTGGCAAAACAAGCATTGCAAGAA
ATTGTTATTCTTCCTTCTCTGAGGCCTGAGTTGTTCACAGGGCTTAGAGCTCCTGCCAGAGGGCTGTTAC
TCTTTGGTCCACCTGGGAATGGGAAGACAATGCTGGCTAAAGCAGTAGCTGCAGAATCGAATGCAACCTT
CTTTAATATAAGTGCTGCAAGTTTAACTTCAAAATACGTGGGAGAAGGAGAGAAATTGGTGAGGGCTCTT
TTTGCTGTGGCTCGAGAACTTCAACCTTCTATAATTTTTATAGATGAAGTTGATAGCCTTTTGTGTGAAA
GAAGAGAAGGGGAGCACGATGCTAGTAGACGCCTAAAAACTGAATTTCTAATAGAATTTGATGGTGTACA
GTCTGCTGGAGATGACAGAGTACTTGTAATGGGTGCAACTAATAGGCCACAAGAGCTTGATGAGGCTGTT
CTCAGGCGTTTCATCAAACGGGTATATGTGTCTTTACCAAATGAGGAGACAAGACTACTTTTGCTTAAAA
ATCTGTTATGTAAACAAGGAAGTCCATTGACCCAAAAAGAACTAGCACAACTTGCTAGAATGACTGATGG
ATACTCAGGAAGTGACCTAACAGCTTTGGCAAAAGATGCAGCACTGGGTCCTATCCGAGAACTAAAACCA
GAACAGGTGAAGAATATGTCTGCCAGTGAGATGAGAAATATTCGATTATCTGACTTCACTGAATCCTTGA
AAAAAATAAAACGCAGCGTCAGCCCTCAAACTTTAGAAGCGTACATACGTTGGAACAAGGACTTTGGAGA
TACCACTGTTTAAGGAAATACCTTTGTAAACCTGCAGAACATTTTACTTAAAAGAGGAAACACAAGATCC
CCCGGGCTGCAGGAATTCGATATCAAGCTTATCGATACCGTCGACCTCGAGGGGGGGCCCGGTACCTTAA
TTAATTAAGGTACCAGGTAAGTGTACCCAATTCGCCCTATAGTGAGTCGTATTACAATTCACTCGATCGC
CCTTCCCAACAGTTGCGCAGCCTGAATGGCGAATGGAGATCCAATTTTTAAGTGTATAATGTGTTAAACT
ACTGATTCTAATTGTTTGTGTATTTTAGATTCACAGTCCCAAGGCTCATTTCAGGCCCCTCAGTCCTCAC
AGTCTGTTCATGATCATAATCAGCCATACCACATTTGTAGAGGTTTTACTTGCTTTAAAAAACCTCCCAC
ACCTCCCCCTGAACCTGAAACATAAAATGAATGCAATTGTTGTTGTTAACTTGTTTATTGCAGCTTATAA
TGGTTACAAATAAAGCAATAGCATCACAAATTTCACAAATAAAGCATTTTTTTCACTGCATTCTAGTTGT
GGTTTGTCCAAACTCATCAATGTATCTTAACGCGTAAATTGTAAGCGTTAATATTTTGTTAAAATTCGCG
TTAAATTTTTGTTAAATCAGCTCATTTTTTAACCAATAGGCCGAAATCGGCAAAATCCCTTATAAATCAA
AAGAATAGACCGAGATAGGGT
[37 nt withheld, positions 3382-3418]
AAAGAACGTGGACTCCAACGTCAAAGG
[49 nt withheld, positions 3446-3494]
T
[91 nt withheld, positions 3496-3586]
G
[124 nt withheld, positions 3588-3711]
CAGGTGGCACTTTTCGGGGAAATGTGCGCGGAACCCCTATTTGTTTATTTTTCTAAATACATTCAAATAT
GTATCCGCTCATGAGACAATAACCCTGATAAATGCTTCAATAATATTGAAAAAGGAAGAATCCTGAGGCG
GAAAGAACCAGCTGTGGAATGTGTGTCAGTTAGGGTGTGGAAAGTCCCCAGGCTCCCCAGCAGGCAGAAG
TATGCAAAGCATGCATCTCAATTAGTCAGCAACCAGGTGTGGAAAGTCCCCAGGCTCCCCAGCAGGCAGA
AGTATGCAAAGCATGCATCTCAATTAGTCAGCAACCATAGTCCCGCCCCTAACTCCGCCCATCCCGCCCC
TAACTCCGCCCAGTTCCGCCCATTCTCCGCCCCATGGCTGACTAATTTTTTTTATTTATGCAGAGGCCGA
GGCCGCCTCGGCCTCTGAGCTATTCCAGAAGTAGTGAGGAGGCTTTTTTGGAGGCCTAGGCTTTTGCAAA
GATCGATCAAGAGACAGGATGAGGATCGTTTCGCATGATTGAACAAGATGGATTGCACGCAGGTTCTCCG
GCCGCTTGGGTGGAGAGGCTATTCGGCTATGACTGGGCACAACAGACAATCGGCTGCTCTGATGCCGCCG
TGTTCCGGCTGTCAGCGCAGGGGCGCCCGGTTCTTTTTGTCAAGACCGACCTGTCCGGTGCCCTGAATGA
ACTGCAAGACGAGGCAGCGCGGCTATCGTGGCTGGCCACGACGGGCGTTCCTTGCGCAGCTGTGCTCGAC
GTTGTCACTGAAGCGGGAAGGGACTGGCTGCTATTGGGCGAAGTGCCGGGGCAGGATCTCCTGTCATCTC
ACCTTGCTCCTGCCGAGAAAGTATCCATCATGGCTGATGCAATGCGGCGGCTGCATACGCTTGATCCGGC
TACCTGCCCATTCGACCACCAAGCGAAACATCGCATCGAGCGAGCACGTACTCGGATGGAAGCCGGTCTT
GTCGATCAGGATGATCTGGACGAAGAACATCAGGGGCTCGCGCCAGCCGAACTGTTCGCCAGGCTCAAGG
CGAGCATGCCCGACGGCGAGGATCTCGTCGTGACCCATGGCGATGCCTGCTTGCCGAATATCATGGTGGA
AAATGGCCGCTTTTCTGGATTCATCGACTGTGGCCGGCTGGGTGTGGCGGACCGCTATCAGGACATAGCG
TTGGCTACCCGTGATATTGCTGAAGAACTTGGCGGCGAATGGGCTGACCGCTTCCTCGTGCTTTACGGTA
TCGCCGCTCCCGATTCGCAGCGCATCGCCTTCTATCGCCTTCTTGACGAGTTCTTCTGAGCGGGACTCTG
GGGTTCGAAATGACCGACCAAGCGACGCCCAACCTGCCATCACGAGATTTCGATTCCACCGCCGCCTTCT
ATGAAAGGTTGGGCTTCGGAATCGTTTTCCGGGACGCCGGCTGGATGATCCTCCAGCGCGGGGATCTCAT
GCTGGAGTTCTTCGCCCACCCTAGGGGGAGGCTAACTGAAACACGGAAGGAGACAATACCGGAAGGAACC
CGCGCTATGACGGCAATAAAAAGACAGAATAAAACGCACGGTGTTGGGTCGTTTGTTCATAAACGCGGGG
TTCGGTCCCAGGGCTGGCACTCTGTCGATACCCCACCGAGACCCCATTGGGGCCAATACGCCCGCGTTTC
TTCCTTTTCCCCACCCCACCCCCCAAGTTCGGGTGAAGGCCCAGGGCTCGCAGCCAACGTCGGGGCGGCA
GGCCCTGCCATAGCCTCAGGTTACTCATATATACTTTAGATTGATTTAAAACTTCATTTTTAATTTAAAA
GGATCTAGGTGAAGATCCTTTTTGATAATCTCATGACCAAAATCCCTTAACGTGAGTTTTCGTTCCACTG
AGCGTCAGACCCCGTAGAAAAGATCAAAGGATCTTCTTGAGATCCTTTTTTTCTGCGCGTAATCTGCTGC
TTGCAAACAAAAAAACCACCGCTACCAGCGGTGGTTTGTTTGCCGGATCAAGAGCTACCAACTCTTTTTC
CGAAGGTAACTGGCTTCAGCAGAGCGCAGATACCAAATACTGTTCTTCTAGTGTAGCCGTAGTTAGGCCA
CCACTTCAAGAACTCTGTAGCACCGCCTACATACCTCGCTCTGCTAATCCTGTTACCAGTGGCTGCTGCC
AGTGGCGATAAGTCGTGTCTTACCGGGTTGGACTCAAGACGATAGTTACCGGATAAGGCGCAGCGGTCGG
GCTGAACGGGGGGTTCGTGCACACAGCCCAGCTTGGAGCGAACGACCTACACCGAACTGAGATACCTACA
GCGTGAGCTATGAGAAAGCGCCACGCTTCCCGAAGGGAGAAAGGCGGACAGGTATCCGGTAAGCGGCAGG
GTCGGAACAGGAGAGCGCACGAGGGAGCTTCCAGGGGGAAACGCCTGGTATCTTTATAGTCCTGTCGGGT
TTCGCCACCTCTGACTTGAGCGTCGATTTTTGTGATGCTCGTCAGGGGGGCGGAGCCTATGGAAAAACGC
CAGCAACGCGGCCTTTTTACGGTTCCTGGCCTTTTGCTGGCCTTTTGCTCACATGTTCTTTCCTGCGTTA
TCCCCTGATTCTGTGGATAACCGTATTACCGCCATGCATTAGTTATTAATAGTAATCAATTACGGGGTCA
TTAGTTCATAGCCCATATATGGAGTTCCG
